Addgene plasmid #65659: pFRT-TODestFLAGHA_RBPMS_KDR_111del
Purpose: FLAG-HA expression vector with RBPMS carrying deletion at amino acid 111 (1-111) and encoding silent mutation to render resistant to siRNA R2 (Farazi et al. 2014)
Depositing lab: Thomas Tuschl. Depositing organization: Rockefeller University. Publication: Structural basis underlying CAC RNA recognition by the RRM domain of dimeric RNA-binding protein RBPMS. Teplova M, Farazi TA, Tuschl T, Patel DJ. Q Rev Biophys. 2015 Sep 8:1-11. 10.1017/S0033583515000207 PubMed 26347403.
Backbone
  Vector backbone: pcDNA5/FRT/TO
  Backbone manufacturer: Life Technologies, Modified by Tuschl lab
  Backbone size w/o insert (bp): 5372
  Vector type: Mammalian Expression
  Selectable markers: Hygromycin, Blasticidin
Growth in bacteria
  Bacterial resistance: Ampicillin, 100 μg/mL
  Growth temperature: 37°C
  Growth strain: Top10
  Copy number: Unknown
Gene/Insert
  Gene/Insert name: RBPMS
  Species: H. sapiens (human)
  Mutation: introduced stop codon such as to produce deletion RBPMS protein 1-111 amino acids (KDR background)
  GenBank ID: NM_001008710
  Entrez Gene: RBPMS (a.k.a. HERMES)
  Promoter: CMV, 2x Tet
  Tag / fusion protein: FLAG HA (N terminal on backbone)
  Cloning method: Gateway Cloning
  Sequencing primers: 5′ CMV Forward; 3′ BGH Reverse
Terms and licenses: Academic/Nonprofit Terms; Industry Terms: Not Available to Industry
How to cite: pFRT-TODestFLAGHA_RBPMS_KDR_111del was a gift from Thomas Tuschl (Addgene plasmid # 65659 ; http://n2t.net/addgene:65659 ; RRID:Addgene_65659)
