[The description below was written by a language model from this plasmid's Addgene catalogue record and pLannotate feature annotations shown in this document.]
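Description:
pFRT-TODestFLAGHA_RBPMS_KDR_111del is a mammalian expression plasmid built on a laboratory-modified pcDNA5/FRT/TO backbone that was converted to a Gateway destination vector with an N-terminal FLAG-HA tag. It is propagated in E. coli through a high-copy ColE1/pUC-type origin and selected with ampicillin via the β-lactamase gene. A partial f1 origin is also annotated.

The expression cassette uses the CMV enhancer and promoter followed by two tet operator sites, so transcription is repressed in cells expressing the Tet repressor and induced by tetracycline or doxycycline. Downstream lie the FLAG epitope (the HA tag is listed in the catalogue but not picked up by the annotation), then the human RBPMS (HERMES) coding sequence flanked by attB1 and attB2 sites left by Gateway recombination, and the bovine growth hormone polyadenylation signal. The insert carries an introduced stop codon so that only residues 1–111 are produced. It also carries silent mutations (the "KDR" background) that make the transcript resistant to a specific siRNA. The annotated RBPMS region spans more than the truncated product, consistent with a premature stop rather than physical removal of the downstream sequence. A V5 tag annotated after attB2 lies beyond the stop codon and would not be translated.

An FRT site placed directly upstream of a hygromycin resistance gene, with no promoter annotated between them, allows FLP-mediated integration into a matching genomic FRT locus, where hygromycin resistance becomes active. Blasticidin, also listed as a marker, has no corresponding gene in the feature table and in such systems normally selects for the host line's Tet repressor. The construct suits inducible, single-copy expression of tagged truncated RBPMS for knockdown-rescue and RNA-binding studies.
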