Features (pLannotate 1.2.2; 27 found; start..end, strand, type, name):
      1..42      +  CDS            V5 tag: epitope tag from simian virus 5
     70..122     -  misc_feature   bom (fragment): basis of mobility region from pBR322
    277..656     +  enhancer       CMV enhancer: human cytomegalovirus immediate early enhancer
    729..746     -  promoter       CMV promoter (fragment): human cytomegalovirus (CMV) immediate early promoter
    809..860     +  promoter       CMVd2 promoter: truncated human cytomegalovirus (CMV) immediate early promoter that yields moderately reduced expression relative to the full-length promoter
    862..881     +  promoter       PLtetO-1 promoter (fragment): modified phage lambda PL promoter with tet operator sites (Lutz and Bujard, 1997)
    883..902     +  promoter       PLtetO-1 promoter (fragment): modified phage lambda PL promoter with tet operator sites (Lutz and Bujard, 1997)
    910..943     +  promoter       TRE3GV promoter (fragment): 3rd-generation Tet-responsive promoter that can be activated by binding of Tet-On® 3G, optimized for retroviral and lentiviral vectors
   1038..1058    +  CDS            FLAG (fragment): FLAG® epitope tag, followed by an enterokinase cleavage site
   1101..1125    +  protein_bind   attB1: mutant version of attB; recombination site for the Gateway® BP reaction BP Clonase™
   1152..1739    +  CDS            RBPMS: RBPMS_HUMAN - Also known as HERMES. Experimental evidence at protein level: Swiss-Prot protein existence level 1. Acts as a coactivator of transcriptional activity. Required to increase TGFB1/Smad-mediated transactivation. Acts through SMAD2, SMAD3 and SMAD4 to increase transcriptional activity. Increases phosphorylation of SMAD2 and SMAD3 on their C-terminal SSXS motif, possibly through recruitment of TGFBR1. Promotes the nuclear accumulation of SMAD2, SMAD3 and SMAD4 proteins (PubMed:26347403). Binds to poly(A) RNA (PubMed:17099224, PubMed:26347403). From Homo sapiens (Human).
   1766..1790    -  protein_bind   attB2: mutant version of attB; recombination site for the Gateway® BP reaction BP Clonase™
   1843..1884    +  CDS            V5 tag: epitope tag from simian virus 5
   1970..2194    +  polyA_signal   bGH poly(A) signal: bovine growth hormone polyadenylation signal
   2198..2219    +  promoter       SV40 promoter (fragment): SV40 enhancer and early promoter
   2240..2473    +  rep_origin     f1 ori (fragment) (sequence partly withheld): f1 bacteriophage origin of replication; arrow indicates direction of (+) strand synthesis
   2478..2525    +  protein_bind   FRT: FLP-mediated recombination occurs in the 8-bp core sequence TCTAGAAA (Turan and Bode, 2011). FLP recombinase from the Saccharomyces cerevisiae 2μ plasmid
   2533..3555    +  CDS            HygR: aminoglycoside phosphotransferase from E. coli; aph(4)-Ia; confers resistance to hygromycin
   3565..3690    +  CDS            ble (fragment): BLE_KLEPN - Experimental evidence at protein level: Swiss-Prot protein existence level 1. Binding protein with a strong affinity to the bleomycin family of antibiotics. Binds to CL990; an antimitotic-antibiotic compound. From Klebsiella pneumoniae.
   3685..3806    +  polyA_signal   SV40 poly(A) signal: SV40 polyadenylation signal
   3879..3895    -  protein_bind   lac operator: The lac repressor binds to the lac operator to inhibit transcription in E. coli. This inhibition can be relieved by adding lactose or isopropyl-β-D-thiogalactopyranoside (IPTG). lac repressor encoded by lacI
   3903..3933    -  promoter       lac promoter: promoter for the E. coli lac operon
   3948..3969    -  protein_bind   CAP binding site: CAP binding activates transcription in the presence of cAMP. E. coli catabolite activator protein
   3982..4074    -  CDS            lacI (fragment): lac repressor; lacI; The lac repressor binds to the lac operator to inhibit transcription in E. coli. This inhibition can be relieved by adding lactose or isopropyl-β-D-thiogalactopyranoside (IPTG).
   4257..4845    -  rep_origin     ori: high-copy-number ColE1/pMB1/pBR322/pUC origin of replication
   5016..5876    -  CDS            AmpR: β-lactamase; bla; confers resistance to ampicillin, carbenicillin, and related antibiotics
   5877..5981    -  promoter       AmpR promoter: bla
>Addgene plasmid #65659 | pFRT-TODestFLAGHA_RBPMS_KDR_111del | depositor full sequence | sequence record 111636 | pFRT-TODestFLAGHA_RBPMS_KDR_111del sequence 6012 bps
GGTAAGCCTATCCCTAACCCTCTCCTCGGTCTCGATTCTACGGACGGATCGGGAGATCTCCCGATCCCCT
ATGGTGCACTCTCAGTACAATCTGCTCTGATGCCGCATAGTTAAGCCAGTATCTGCTCCCTGCTTGTGTG
TTGGAGGTCGCTGAGTAGTGCGCGAGCAAAATTTAAGCTACAACAAGGCAAGGCTTGACCGACAATTGCA
TGAAGAATCTGCTTAGGGTTAGGCGTTTTGCGCTGCTTCGCGATGTACGGGCCAGATATACGCGTTGACA
TTGATTATTGACTAGTTATTAATAGTAATCAATTACGGGGTCATTAGTTCATAGCCCATATATGGAGTTC
CGCGTTACATAACTTACGGTAAATGGCCCGCCTGGCTGACCGCCCAACGACCCCCGCCCATTGACGTCAA
TAATGACGTATGTTCCCATAGTAACGCCAATAGGGACTTTCCATTGACGTCAATGGGTGGAGTATTTACG
GTAAACTGCCCACTTGGCAGTACATCAAGTGTATCATATGCCAAGTACGCCCCCTATTGACGTCAATGAC
GGTAAATGGCCCGCCTGGCATTATGCCCAGTACATGACCTTATGGGACTTTCCTACTTGGCAGTACATCT
ACGTATTAGTCATCGCTATTACCATGGTGATGCGGTTTTGGCAGTACATCAATGGGCGTGGATAGCGGTT
TGACTCACGGGGATTTCCAAGTCTCCACCCCATTGACGTCAATGGGAGTTTGTTTTGGAACCAAAATCAA
CGGGACTTTCCAAAATGTCGTAACAACTCCGCCCCATTGACGCAAATGGGCGGTAGGCGTGTACGGTGGG
AGGTCTATATAAGCAGAGCTCTCCCTATCAGTGATAGAGATCTCCCTATCAGTGATAGAGATCGTCGACG
AGCTCGTTTAGTGAACCGTCAGATCGCCTGGAGACGCCATCCACGCTGTTTTGACCTCCATAGAAGACAC
CGGGACCGATCCAGCCTCCGGACTCTAGCGTTTAAACTTAAGCTTGGTACCATGGACTACAAGGACGACG
ATGACAAGTACCCTTATGACGTGCCCGATTACGCTTTGAACCAGATATCAACAAGTTTGTACAAAAAAGC
AGGCTCCACCATGGGAACCAATTCAGTCGACATGAACAACGGCGGCAAAGCCGAGAAGGAGAACACCCCG
AGCGAGGCCAACCTTCAGGAGGAGGAGGTCCGGACCCTATTTGTCAGTGGCCTTCCTCTGGACATTAAAC
CTCGGGAGCTCTATCTGCTTTTCAGACCATTTAAGGGCTATGAGGGTTCTCTTATAAAGCTCACATCTAA
ACAGCCTGTAGGTTTTGTCAGTTTTGACAGTCGCTCAGAAGCAGAGGCTGCAAAGAATGCTTTGAATGGC
ATCCGCTTCGATCCTGAAATTCCGCAAACACTACGACTAGAGTTTGCTAAGGCAAACACGAAGATGGCCA
AGAACAAACTCGTATGAACTCCAAACCCCAGTACTCCTCTGCCCAACACTGTACCTCAGTTCATTGCCAG
AGAGCCATATGAGCTCACAGTGCCTGCACTTTACCCCAGTAGCCCTGAAGTGTGGGCCCCGTACCCTCTG
TACCCAGCGGAGTTAGCGCCTGCTCTACCTCCTCCTGCTTTCACCTATCCCGCTTCACTGCATGCCCAGA
TGCGCTGGCTCCCTCCCTCCGAGGCTACTTCTCAGGGCTGGAAGTCCCGTCAGTTCTGCTGAGCGGCCGC
ACTCGAGATATCTAGACCCAGCTTTCTTGTACAAAGTGGTTGATATCCAGCACAGTGGCGGCCGCTCAAG
TCTAGAGGGCCCGCGGTTCGAAGGTAAGCCTATCCCTAACCCTCTCCTCGGTCTCGATTCTACGCGTACC
TGATCCGCGGCCGCATAGATAACTGATCCAGTGTGCCTCGAGTCTAGAGGGCCCGTTTAAACCCGCTGAT
CAGCCTCGACTGTGCCTTCTAGTTGCCAGCCATCTGTTGTTTGCCCCTCCCCCGTGCCTTCCTTGACCCT
GGAAGGTGCCACTCCCACTGTCCTTTCCTAATAAAATGAGGAAATTGCATCGCATTGTCTGAGTAGGTGT
CATTCTATTCTGGGGGGTGGGGTGGGGCAGGACAGCAAGGGGGAGGATTGGGAAGACAATAGCAGGCATG
CTGGGGATGCGGTGGGCTCTATGGCTTCTGAGGCGGAAAGAACCAGCTGGGGCTCTAGGGGGTATCCCC
[124 nt withheld, positions 2240-2363]
C
[91 nt withheld, positions 2365-2455]
AGGGTGATGGTTCACGTACCTAGAAGTTCCTATTCCGAAGTTCCTATTCTCTAGAAAGTATAGGAACTTC
CTTGGCCAAAAAGCCTGAACTCACCGCGACGTCTGTCGAGAAGTTTCTGATCGAAAAGTTCGACAGCGTC
TCCGACCTGATGCAGCTCTCGGAGGGCGAAGAATCTCGTGCTTTCAGCTTCGATGTAGGAGGGCGTGGAT
ATGTCCTGCGGGTAAATAGCTGCGCCGATGGTTTCTACAAAGATCGTTATGTTTATCGGCACTTTGCATC
GGCCGCGCTCCCGATTCCGGAAGTGCTTGACATTGGGGAATTCAGCGAGAGCCTGACCTATTGCATCTCC
CGCCGTGCACAGGGTGTCACGTTGCAAGACCTGCCTGAAACCGAACTGCCCGCTGTTCTGCAGCCGGTCG
CGGAGGCCATGGATGCGATCGCTGCGGCCGATCTTAGCCAGACGAGCGGGTTCGGCCCATTCGGACCGCA
AGGAATCGGTCAATACACTACATGGCGTGATTTCATATGCGCGATTGCTGATCCCCATGTGTATCACTGG
CAAACTGTGATGGACGACACCGTCAGTGCGTCCGTCGCGCAGGCTCTCGATGAGCTGATGCTTTGGGCCG
AGGACTGCCCCGAAGTCCGGCACCTCGTGCACGCGGATTTCGGCTCCAACAATGTCCTGACGGACAATGG
CCGCATAACAGCGGTCATTGACTGGAGCGAGGCGATGTTCGGGGATTCCCAATACGAGGTCGCCAACATC
TTCTTCTGGAGGCCGTGGTTGGCTTGTATGGAGCAGCAGACGCGCTACTTCGAGCGGAGGCATCCGGAGC
TTGCAGGATCGCCGCGGCTCCGGGCGTATATGCTCCGCATTGGTCTTGACCAACTCTATCAGAGCTTGGT
TGACGGCAATTTCGATGATGCAGCTTGGGCGCAGGGTCGATGCGACGCAATCGTCCGATCCGGAGCCGGG
ACTGTCGGGCGTACACAAATCGCCCGCAGAAGCGCGGCCGTCTGGACCGATGGCTGTGTAGAAGTACTCG
CCGATAGTGGAAACCGACGCCCCAGCACTCGTCCGAGGGCAAAGGAATAGCACGTACTACGAGATTTCGA
TTCCACCGCCGCCTTCTATGAAAGGTTGGGCTTCGGAATCGTTTTCCGGGACGCCGGCTGGATGATCCTC
CAGCGCGGGGATCTCATGCTGGAGTTCTTCGCCCACCCCAACTTGTTTATTGCAGCTTATAATGGTTACA
AATAAAGCAATAGCATCACAAATTTCACAAATAAAGCATTTTTTTCACTGCATTCTAGTTGTGGTTTGTC
CAAACTCATCAATGTATCTTATCATGTCTGTATACCGTCGACCTCTAGCTAGAGCTTGGCGTAATCATGG
TCATAGCTGTTTCCTGTGTGAAATTGTTATCCGCTCACAATTCCACACAACATACGAGCCGGAAGCATAA
AGTGTAAAGCCTGGGGTGCCTAATGAGTGAGCTAACTCACATTAATTGCGTTGCGCTCACTGCCCGCTTT
CCAGTCGGGAAACCTGTCGTGCCAGCTGCATTAATGAATCGGCCAACGCGCGGGGAGAGGCGGTTTGCGT
ATTGGGCGCTCTTCCGCTTCCTCGCTCACTGACTCGCTGCGCTCGGTCGTTCGGCTGCGGCGAGCGGTAT
CAGCTCACTCAAAGGCGGTAATACGGTTATCCACAGAATCAGGGGATAACGCAGGAAAGAACATGTGAGC
AAAAGGCCAGCAAAAGGCCAGGAACCGTAAAAAGGCCGCGTTGCTGGCGTTTTTCCATAGGCTCCGCCCC
CCTGACGAGCATCACAAAAATCGACGCTCAAGTCAGAGGTGGCGAAACCCGACAGGACTATAAAGATACC
AGGCGTTTCCCCCTGGAAGCTCCCTCGTGCGCTCTCCTGTTCCGACCCTGCCGCTTACCGGATACCTGTC
CGCCTTTCTCCCTTCGGGAAGCGTGGCGCTTTCTCATAGCTCACGCTGTAGGTATCTCAGTTCGGTGTAG
GTCGTTCGCTCCAAGCTGGGCTGTGTGCACGAACCCCCCGTTCAGCCCGACCGCTGCGCCTTATCCGGTA
ACTATCGTCTTGAGTCCAACCCGGTAAGACACGACTTATCGCCACTGGCAGCAGCCACTGGTAACAGGAT
TAGCAGAGCGAGGTATGTAGGCGGTGCTACAGAGTTCTTGAAGTGGTGGCCTAACTACGGCTACACTAGA
AGGACAGTATTTGGTATCTGCGCTCTGCTGAAGCCAGTTACCTTCGGAAAAAGAGTTGGTAGCTCTTGAT
CCGGCAAACAAACCACCGCTGGTAGCGGTGGTTTTTTTGTTTGCAAGCAGCAGATTACGCGCAGAAAAAA
AGGATCTCAAGAAGATCCTTTGATCTTTTCTACGGGGTCTGACGCTCAGTGGAACGAAAACTCACGTTAA
GGGATTTTGGTCATGAGATTATCAAAAAGGATCTTCACCTAGATCCTTTTAAATTAAAAATGAAGTTTTA
AATCAATCTAAAGTATATATGAGTAAACTTGGTCTGACAGTTACCAATGCTTAATCAGTGAGGCACCTAT
CTCAGCGATCTGTCTATTTCGTTCATCCATAGTTGCCTGACTCCCCGTCGTGTAGATAACTACGATACGG
GAGGGCTTACCATCTGGCCCCAGTGCTGCAATGATACCGCGAGACCCACGCTCACCGGCTCCAGATTTAT
CAGCAATAAACCAGCCAGCCGGAAGGGCCGAGCGCAGAAGTGGTCCTGCAACTTTATCCGCCTCCATCCA
GTCTATTAATTGTTGCCGGGAAGCTAGAGTAAGTAGTTCGCCAGTTAATAGTTTGCGCAACGTTGTTGCC
ATTGCTACAGGCATCGTGGTGTCACGCTCGTCGTTTGGTATGGCTTCATTCAGCTCCGGTTCCCAACGAT
CAAGGCGAGTTACATGATCCCCCATGTTGTGCAAAAAAGCGGTTAGCTCCTTCGGTCCTCCGATCGTTGT
CAGAAGTAAGTTGGCCGCAGTGTTATCACTCATGGTTATGGCAGCACTGCATAATTCTCTTACTGTCATG
CCATCCGTAAGATGCTTTTCTGTGACTGGTGAGTACTCAACCAAGTCATTCTGAGAATAGTGTATGCGGC
GACCGAGTTGCTCTTGCCCGGCGTCAATACGGGATAATACCGCGCCACATAGCAGAACTTTAAAAGTGCT
CATCATTGGAAAACGTTCTTCGGGGCGAAAACTCTCAAGGATCTTACCGCTGTTGAGATCCAGTTCGATG
TAACCCACTCGTGCACCCAACTGATCTTCAGCATCTTTTACTTTCACCAGCGTTTCTGGGTGAGCAAAAA
CAGGAAGGCAAAATGCCGCAAAAAAGGGAATAAGGGCGACACGGAAATGTTGAATACTCATACTCTTCCT
TTTTCAATATTATTGAAGCATTTATCAGGGTTATTGTCTCATGAGCGGATACATATTTGAATGTATTTAG
AAAAATAAACAAATAGGGGTTCCGCGCACATTTCCCCGAAAAGTGCCACCTGACGTC
