>Addgene plasmid #65659 | pFRT-TODestFLAGHA_RBPMS_KDR_111del | addgene partial sequence | sequence record 114952 | CMV-F 5'-CGCAAATGGGCGGTAGGCGTG-3'
TGATAGAGATCTCCCTATCAGTGATAGAGATCGTCGACGAGCTCGTTTAGTGAACCGTCAGATCGCCTGG
AGACGCCATCCACGCTGTTTTGACCTCCATAGAAGACACCGGGACCGATCCAGCCTCCGGACTCTAGCGT
TTAAACTTAAGCTTGGTACCATGGACTACAAGGACGACGATGACAAGTACCCTTATGACGTGCCCGATTA
CGCTTTGAACCAGATATCAACAAGTTTGTACAAAAAAGCAGGCTCCACCATGGGAACCAATTCAGTCGAC
ATGAACAACGGCGGCAAAGCCGAGAAGGAGAACACCCCGAGCGAGGCCAACCTTCAGGAGGAGGAGGTCC
GGACCCTATTTGTCAGTGGCCTTCCTCTGGACATTAAACCTCGGGAGCTCTATCTGCTTTTCAGACCATT
TAAGGGCTATGAGGGTTCTCTTATAAAGCTCACATCTAAACAGCCTGTAGGTTTTGTCAGTTTTGACAGT
CGCTCAGAAGCAGAGGCTGCAAAGAATGCTTTGAATGGCATCCGCTTCGATCCTGAAATTCCGCAAACAC
TACGACTAGAGTTTGCTAAGGCAAACACGAAGATGGCCAAGAACAAACTCGTATGAACTCCAAACCCCAG
TACTCCTCTGCCCAACACTGTACCTCAGTTCATTGCCAGAGAGCCATATGAGCTCACAGTGCCTGCACTT
TACCCCAGTAGCCCTGAAGTGTGGGCCCCGTACCCTCTGTACCCAGCGGAGTTAGCGCCTGCTCTACCTC
