>Addgene plasmid #65659 | pFRT-TODestFLAGHA_RBPMS_KDR_111del | addgene partial sequence | sequence record 114955 | BGH-rev 5'-TAGAAGGCACAGTCGAGG-3'
ATCTATGCGGCCGCGGATCAGGTACGCGTAGAATCGAGACCGAGGAGAGGGTTAGGGATAGGCTTACCTT
CGAACCGCGGGCCCTCTAGACTTGAGCGGCCGCCACTGTGCTGGATATCAACCACTTTGTACAAGAAAGC
TGGGTCTAGATATCTCGAGTGCGGCCGCTCAGCAGAACTGACGGGACTTCCAGCCCTGAGAAGTAGCCTC
GGAGGGAGGGAGCCAGCGCATCTGGGCATGCAGTGAAGCGGGATAGGTGAAAGCAGGAGGAGGTAGAGCA
GGCGCTAACTCCGCTGGGTACAGAGGGTACGGGGCCCACACTTCAGGGCTACTGGGGTAAAGTGCAGGCA
CTGTGAGCTCATATGGCTCTCTGGCAATGAACTGAGGTACAGTGTTGGGCAGAGGAGTACTGGGGTTTGG
AGTTCATACGAGTTTGTTCTTGGCCATCTTCGTGTTTGCCTTAGCAAACTCTAGTCGTAGTGTTTGCGGA
ATTTCAGGATCGAAGCGGATGCCATTCAAAGCATTCTTTGCAGCCTCTGCTTCTGAGCGACTGTCAAAAC
TGACAAAACCTACAGGCTGTTTAGATGTGAGCTTTATAAGAGAACCCTCATAGCCCTTAAATGGTCTGAA
AAGCAGATAGAGCTCCCGAGGTTTAATGTCCAGAGGAAGGCCACTGACAAATAGGGTCCGGACCTCCTCC
TCCTGAAGGTTGGCCTCGCTCGGGGTGTTCTCCTTCTCGGCTTTGCCGCCGTTGTTCATGTCGACTGAAT
TGGTTCCCATGGTGGAGCCTGCTTTTTTGTACAAACTTGTTGATATCTGGTTCAAAGCGTAATCGGGCAC
GTCATAAGGGTACTTGTCATCGTCGTCCTTGTAGT
